Addgene plasmid #159854: pCFJ2452 - [1-2] ENTR - Fluor - ce-mNeon(PATCs(900bp), NLS, no_atg, no stop)
Purpose: Three-fragment Gateway compatible flourophore for expression in C. elegans
Depositing lab: Christian Froekjaer-Jensen. Depositing organization: King Abdullah University of Science and Technology (KAUST). Publication: Engineering rules that minimize germline silencing of transgenes in simple extrachromosomal arrays in C. elegans. Aljohani MD, El Mouridi S, Priyadarshini M, Vargas-Velazquez AM, Frokjaer-Jensen C. Nat Commun. 2020 Dec 9;11(1):6300. doi: 10.1038/s41467-020-19898-0. PubMed 33298957.
Backbone
  Vector backbone: pDONR221
  Vector type: Worm Expression
Growth in bacteria
  Bacterial resistance: Kanamycin, 50 μg/mL
  Growth temperature: 37°C
  Growth strain: DH5alpha
  Copy number: High Copy
Gene/Insert
  Gene/Insert name: [1-2] ENTR - Fluor - ce-mNeon(PATCs(900bp), NLS, no_atg, no stop)
  Species: C. elegans (nematode)
  Mutation: Not applicable
  Cloning method: Gateway Cloning
Terms and licenses: Academic/Nonprofit Terms; Industry Terms: Not Available to Industry
Depositor comments: See www.wormbuilder.org for more information.
How to cite: pCFJ2452 - [1-2] ENTR - Fluor - ce-mNeon(PATCs(900bp), NLS, no_atg, no stop) was a gift from Christian Froekjaer-Jensen (Addgene plasmid # 159854 ; http://n2t.net/addgene:159854 ; RRID:Addgene_159854)
