[The description below was written by a language model from this plasmid's Addgene catalogue record and pLannotate feature annotations shown in this document.]
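Description:
pCFJ2452 is a Gateway entry clone built in the pDONR221 backbone that supplies a C. elegans-adapted mNeonGreen coding module for the middle ([1-2]) position of three-fragment Gateway assemblies. It is propagated in E. coli as a high-copy plasmid through a ColE1/pUC-type origin and selected with kanamycin via the KanR (aminoglycoside phosphotransferase) gene. Backbone remnants typical of pDONR vectors are also annotated: rrnB T1 and T2 terminators upstream of the cassette, a T7 promoter next to attL2, and short lacI and lacZα fragments.

The insert lies between attL1 and attL2, the sites used in the LR reaction to move it into a destination vector together with flanking entry clones, which would normally provide a promoter and a 3' element; this plasmid carries no worm promoter or 3' UTR in the annotation. The fluorophore is detected as four separate coding fragments (three called mNeonGreen and one called LanYFP, its parental protein) spread over about 3.5 kb. This matches the construct name: the reading frame is interrupted by long introns containing PATCs (periodic An/Tn clusters) of roughly 900 bp. The two tiny "LEU2 promoter" hits fall within these intervening regions and are most likely spurious matches to AT-rich sequence. An EGL-13 nuclear localization signal follows the last exon directly, so the protein is directed to the nucleus. As named, the cassette lacks both a start codon and a stop codon, implying that translation start and termination come from neighbouring fragments, for example in fusion designs. The associated work concerns design rules that reduce germline silencing of transgenes on simple extrachromosomal arrays, and this plasmid serves as a modular fluorophore for such C. elegans expression constructs.
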