Features (pLannotate 1.2.2; 16 found; start..end, strand, type, name):
     33..132     +  protein_bind   attL1: mutant version of attL; recombination site for the Gateway® LR reaction LR Clonase™
    209..397     +  CDS            mNeonGreen (fragment): mNeonGreen is a basic (constitutively fluorescent) green/yellow fluorescent protein published in 2013, derived from Branchiostoma lanceolatum. It is reported to be a very rapidly-maturing monomer with moderate acid sensitivity.
    970..990     +  promoter       LEU2 promoter (fragment): S. cerevisiae LEU2
   1178..1198    +  promoter       LEU2 promoter (fragment): S. cerevisiae LEU2
   1247..1474    +  CDS            LanYFP (fragment): LanYFP is a basic (constitutively fluorescent) green/yellow fluorescent protein published in 2013, derived from Branchiostoma lanceolatum. It has very low acid sensitivity.
   2439..2672    +  CDS            mNeonGreen (fragment): mNeonGreen is a basic (constitutively fluorescent) green/yellow fluorescent protein published in 2013, derived from Branchiostoma lanceolatum. It is reported to be a very rapidly-maturing monomer with moderate acid sensitivity.
   3614..3733    +  CDS            mNeonGreen (fragment): mNeonGreen is a basic (constitutively fluorescent) green/yellow fluorescent protein published in 2013, derived from Branchiostoma lanceolatum. It is reported to be a very rapidly-maturing monomer with moderate acid sensitivity.
   3733..3805    +  CDS            EGL-13 NLS (fragment): nuclear localization signal from the C. elegans EGL-13 transcription factor (Lyssenko et al., 2007)
   3813..3912    -  protein_bind   attL2: mutant version of attL; recombination site for the Gateway® LR reaction LR Clonase™
   3930..3948    -  promoter       T7 promoter: promoter for bacteriophage T7 RNA polymerase
   4082..4891    +  CDS            KanR: aminoglycoside phosphotransferase; aph(3')-Ia; confers resistance to kanamycin in bacteria or G418 (Geneticin®) in eukaryotes
   5038..5626    +  rep_origin     ori: high-copy-number ColE1/pMB1/pBR322/pUC origin of replication
   5809..5901    +  CDS            lacI (fragment): lac repressor; lacI; The lac repressor binds to the lac operator to inhibit transcription in E. coli. This inhibition can be relieved by adding lactose or isopropyl-β-D-thiogalactopyranoside (IPTG).
   5956..5983    -  terminator     rrnB T2 terminator: transcription terminator T2 from the E. coli rrnB gene
   6115..6158    +  terminator     rrnB T1 terminator: Escherichia coli rrnB; transcription terminator T1 from the E. coli rrnB gene
   6205..17      -  CDS            lacZα (fragment) (across the origin): LacZα fragment of β-galactosidase; lacZ fragment
>Addgene plasmid #159854 | pCFJ2452 - [1-2] ENTR - Fluor - ce-mNeon(PATCs(900bp), NLS, no_atg, no stop) | addgene full sequence | sequence record 318017 | Addgene NGS Result
GTAAAACGACGGCCAGTCTTAAGCTCGGGCCCCAAATAATGATTTTATTTTGACTGATAGTGACCTGTTC
GTTGCAACAAATTGATGAGCAATGCTTTTTTATAATGCCAACTTTGTACAAAAAAGCAGGCTCGGGATCC
CCAAAGAAGAAGCGTAAGGTGTCCAAGGTAACACTTAGTTTTTGTTGCTCTGTTTAAAAATTAATTTTAA
GGGAGAGGAGGACAACATGGCCTCCCTCCCAGCCACCCACGAGCTCCACATCTTCGGCTCCATCAACGGA
GTCGACTTCGACATGGTCGGACAAGGAACCGGAAACCCAAACGACGGATACGAGGAGCTCAACCTCAAGT
CCACCAAGGTAAGTTTTCTGTTTTATTTACTTGTTTTGAGAATTGGGATTTTTAGCTGAAAAATTGGATT
TTAAGATGAAAAATTGAAATTTTCAACTAAAAATTTCAATTTTTAGCTGAAAAGTTAAATTTTTAGCTAA
AGAGTGGGATTTTTAGTTGAAAAATCGAGATTTCTAGCTAAAAAGTATGATTTTTAGCTGAAAGATTGGA
ATTTTAAGCAGAAAAAATTGTATTTTTAGCTGATAAATCAAATTTTAAGCGGAAAAATTTGAATTTTTAG
CTAAAAAATTCCATTTTCAACTAAAAATCGTGATTTTTAGCTTTAAAAATTGGATTTTTAGCTGAAAAAT
CGGATTTTTAGCTGAAAATTGAAATTTTTTAGTTAAAAAGTGAGATTTTTTAACAGAAAAGTGAGATTTT
TAGTTAAAAAATAATATTTTTAGCTAAAAAATACAATTTTCAACTAAAGATCGTGATTTTTAGCTTTAAA
AATTGGATTTTTAGCTAAAAAATCGGATTTTTAGCTGAAAATTGAAATTTTTTAGTTAAAAAGTGGGATT
TTAAGATGAAAAGTGAGATTTTTTAGCTGAAAAGTGAGATTTTCAGCTAAAAAATACAATTTTCAACTGA
AAAATTGGGATTTTTAGCTTTAAAAATTGGATTTTCAGCTTTAAAAATTGGATTTTTAGCTGAAAAGTGA
GATTTTTAGTTGAAAAATTGAAATGTTTAGCTGAAAAATTGGAATTTTTAAGTAAAAAAGTGGGATTTTA
AGATGAAAAGTGAGATGTTTTTAGCTGAAAAGTGAGATTTTTAGCTAAAAAATACAATTTTCAACTGAAA
AATTGGGATTTTTAGCTCAAAAGTGGGACGAAAGACGAAAAAAAAAATCGATTTTTTACCAAAAATTAGA
TTTTCAGGGTGACCTCCAATTCTCCCCATGGATACTCGTCCCACACATCGGATACGGATTCCACCAATAC
CTCCCATACCCAGACGGAATGTCCCCATTCCAAGCCGCCATGGTCGACGGGTCCGGATACCAAGTCCACC
GTACCATGCAATTCGAGGACGGAGCCTCCCTCACCGTCAACTACCGTTACACCTACGAGGGATCGCACAT
CAAGGTAAGTTATGTACGCGATTTCTCGGCGAAAAAATGGACTTTTTTGCTCAAAAACTGAATTTTTCAG
CTTTTTTTGCACTGAAAATGCTGAAAATTGGTTTTTTTGCTGAAAATTCACCGAAAAAAGCTGAAAATAT
TGCAGAAATCGACGAAAAATGCCTTTTTTGCTGAAATTTCAGCCAGAAAATTGTTCAGAATCGCAATTTC
CTGCCAAAATCGACGTTTTTCGGCGAAAATTGGTAGATTTTGAACCGAAAATTGTGAAAAATGGACTTTT
TTGCTCAAAAACAGACTTTTTGAGCTTTTTTCACACTGAAAATGGTGGAAAATTGGATTTTCCAGCAGAA
AATTCGGAAATTTTCAATTTTTGGCGGAAATTTGACGAAAAATATATGAAAAACACCGATTTTTGTCTGA
AAAAGTTCAAAAGCCGAAAAATTGGCCAAAAATCTCCAAAATCGGACTTTTCTGGCGTTTTTCGTGGAAA
AATTGAAATTTTTTTGAAAAATTGAGCAAAAATCGCCGAAAAACCGCTAAAAAAACTGCCGAAATTGGCA
ATTTTGAGCTTAAAAAAACTTGAAAAATGCTCAAAATTACCCAATTTTCACCGGAAATTGAGCTAAAATC
GTCGAAAAAGACTGAATTTTCAATTTTTAGCTGAAAATCTGCCTATTTTCGGCTAAAATTGCTTTAAAAA
CATTAAAATTCAAATTTTTTGGCTAAAAATACTCAGATTGCCCTTTTTTTTCTCCAAAAATGACAAAAAA
AAAATCAATCAGAAAAATGCGATTTTTTTTACAAAAATTGGCTTCAAAACGTCTAAATTCTCCCTAATTT
TTGCTGCTGAAAATTGTGCAAAAATCACCGAAAAATGACGATTTTAGGCTGAAAATCTTCAAAAAAAGCT
CAAAATTCCCCACTTTTCACCGGAAAAAGACGAAAAAAGCTCCAAATTTATCGATTAACATTTTCAGGGA
GAGGCCCAAGTCAAGGGAACCGGATTCCCAGCCGACGGACCAGTCATGACCAACTCCCTCACCGCCGCCG
ACTGGTGCCGTTCCAAGAAGACCTACCCAAACGACAAGACCATCATCTCCACCTTCAAGTGGTCCTACAC
CACCGGAAACGGAAAGCGTTACCGTTCCACCGCCCGTACCACCTACACCTTCGCCAAGCCAATGGCCGCC
AACTACCTCAAGGTAAGTTCTTTTTTTTGCTCGTTTTTGAGTGAAAAATTGATGGAATTCACAAAAAATG
GCCAAAGAATCCTCAAAATTGGCCGAAAATTCTGAAAAATGACCTAAAAATCACCGAAAAACGGCCAAAA
ATTATCTGAAAATCGCCGAAAATCTCAAATTTTGAGGAAATTCCCGCTAAAAATTAATAAAAATCACCGA
AAAAAGGCCAAAAATTACCTAATAAAGGCCGAAAATCGCCTAAAAAGGCCAAAAATTCTGAAAAATGGCC
AAATTTCAATTTTTCACACACAAAAAATCCCTGAATTTTCTATTTTTACTCGAAAAACTGTGGATTTACG
GGGGTAAAAATTCAGTTTTTAGTGCTATTTCACAAGAAAAACACAGCATTTTCGACAAAAACTCCGATTT
TTAAGCCAAAAATTTGAGGTTTTTAGTTTTTTACGTGAAAACCTGAACTTTTTGCCAAAAAAACACTTTT
TTTTAGACTAAAAATCAATTTTCGATCAAAAATCACTAATTTTGCCTGAAAAAATATAGATTTTTCCACT
TTTTCACTGAAAAAAAACTGGATTTTCACTAGAAAATCAAGTTGTTTTTAGACCAAAAATTTTATTTTTC
CGCTGAAAATTATCGTTTTTCAGTCAATTTTCAGCTAAAAATCCCTGAAATTCTGGATTTTCAGCCAAAA
AACTCGAAATTTTCCAAAAAAACCCCGTTTAAAAATGAGTTTAGACTGAAAATTCCGATTTTTGAGCCAA
AAATTTGATTTTTAATCGAAAAAAATTGGATTTTCAACCAAAAAATCAGTTTTTCAGTGATTTTTAGAGT
AAAAATCACTGATTTTAACACAAAATTCCAGTTTTTCGTGATTTTTCACTAGAAAATCCCGATTTTTCCC
CAAAAAATCCATTTTTCCGACTAAAAATCCCCAAAGTAATTTTCAGAACCAACCAATGTACGTCTTCCGT
AAGACCGAGCTCAAGCACTCCAAGACCGAGCTCAACTTCAAGGAGTGGCAAAAGGCCTTCACCGACGTCA
TGGGAATGGACGAGCTCTACAAGTCCCGTCGTCGTAAGGCCAACCCAACCAAGCTCTCCGAGAACGCCAA
GAAGCTCGCCAAGGAGGTCGAGAACGGATCCAACCCAGCTTTCTTGTACAAAGTTGGCATTATAAGAAAG
CATTGCTTATCAATTTGTTGCAACGAACAGGTCACTATCAGTCAAAATAAAATCATTATTTGCCATCCAG
CTGATATCCCCTATAGTGAGTCGTATTACATGGTCATAGCTGTTTCCTGGCAGCTCTGGCCCGTGTCTCA
AAATCTCTGATGTTACATTGCACAAGATAAAAATATATCATCATGAACAATAAAACTGTCTGCTTACATA
AACAGTAATACAAGGGGTGTTATGAGCCATATTCAACGGGAAACGTCGAGGCCGCGATTAAATTCCAACA
TGGATGCTGATTTATATGGGTATAAATGGGCTCGCGATAATGTCGGGCAATCAGGTGCGACAATCTATCG
CTTGTATGGGAAGCCCGATGCGCCAGAGTTGTTTCTGAAACATGGCAAAGGTAGCGTTGCCAATGATGTT
ACAGATGAGATGGTCAGACTAAACTGGCTGACGGAATTTATGCCTCTTCCGACCATCAAGCATTTTATCC
GTACTCCTGATGATGCATGGTTACTCACCACTGCGATCCCCGGAAAAACAGCATTCCAGGTATTAGAAGA
ATATCCTGATTCAGGTGAAAATATTGTTGATGCGCTGGCAGTGTTCCTGCGCCGGTTGCATTCGATTCCT
GTTTGTAATTGTCCTTTTAACAGCGATCGCGTATTTCGCCTCGCTCAGGCGCAATCACGAATGAATAACG
GTTTGGTTGATGCGAGTGATTTTGATGACGAGCGTAATGGCTGGCCTGTTGAACAAGTCTGGAAAGAAAT
GCATAAACTTTTGCCATTCTCACCGGATTCAGTCGTCACTCATGGTGATTTCTCACTTGATAACCTTATT
TTTGACGAGGGGAAATTAATAGGTTGTATTGATGTTGGACGAGTCGGAATCGCAGACCGATACCAGGATC
TTGCCATCCTATGGAACTGCCTCGGTGAGTTTTCTCCTTCATTACAGAAACGGCTTTTTCAAAAATATGG
TATTGATAATCCTGATATGAATAAATTGCAGTTTCATTTGATGCTCGATGAGTTTTTCTAATCAGAATTG
GTTAATTGGTTGTAACACTGGCAGAGCATTACGCTGACTTGACGGGACGGCGCAAGCTCATGACCAAAAT
CCCTTAACGTGAGTTACGCGTCGTTCCACTGAGCGTCAGACCCCGTAGAAAAGATCAAAGGATCTTCTTG
AGATCCTTTTTTTCTGCGCGTAATCTGCTGCTTGCAAACAAAAAAACCACCGCTACCAGCGGTGGTTTGT
TTGCCGGATCAAGAGCTACCAACTCTTTTTCCGAAGGTAACTGGCTTCAGCAGAGCGCAGATACCAAATA
CTGTTCTTCTAGTGTAGCCGTAGTTAGGCCACCACTTCAAGAACTCTGTAGCACCGCCTACATACCTCGC
TCTGCTAATCCTGTTACCAGTGGCTGCTGCCAGTGGCGATAAGTCGTGTCTTACCGGGTTGGACTCAAGA
CGATAGTTACCGGATAAGGCGCAGCGGTCGGGCTGAACGGGGGGTTCGTGCACACAGCCCAGCTTGGAGC
GAACGACCTACACCGAACTGAGATACCTACAGCGTGAGCTATGAGAAAGCGCCACGCTTCCCGAAGGGAG
AAAGGCGGACAGGTATCCGGTAAGCGGCAGGGTCGGAACAGGAGAGCGCACGAGGGAGCTTCCAGGGGGA
AACGCCTGGTATCTTTATAGTCCTGTCGGGTTTCGCCACCTCTGACTTGAGCGTCGATTTTTGTGATGCT
CGTCAGGGGGGCGGAGCCTATGGAAAAACGCCAGCAACGCGGCCTTTTTACGGTTCCTGGCCTTTTGCTG
GCCTTTTGCTCACATGTTCTTTCCTGCGTTATCCCCTGATTCTGTGGATAACCGTATTACCGCCTTTGAG
TGAGCTGATACCGCTCGCCGCAGCCGAACGACCGAGCGCAGCGAGTCAGTGAGCGAGGAAGCGGAAGAGC
GCCCAATACGCAAACCGCCTCTCCCCGCGCGTTGGCCGATTCATTAATGCAGCTGGCACGACAGGTTTCC
CGACTGGAAAGCGGGCAGTGAGCGCAACGCAATTAATACGCGTACCGCTAGCCAGGAAGAGTTTGTAGAA
ACGCAAAAAGGCCATCCGTCAGGATGGCCTTCTGCTTAGTTTGATGCCTGGCAGTTTATGGCGGGCGTCC
TGCCCGCCACCCTCCGGGCCGTTGCTTCACAACGTTCAAATCCGCTCCCGGCGGATTTGTCCTACTCAGG
AGAGCGTTCACCGACAAACAACAGATAAAACGAAAGGCCCAGTCTTCCGACTGAGCCTTTCGTTTTATTT
GATGCCTGGCAGTTCCCTACTCTCGCGTTAACGCTAGCATGGATGTTTTCCCAGTCACGACGTT
